>Addgene plasmid #225793 | pGLU_112 | addgene full sequence | sequence record 447017 | Addgene NGS Result
GTATCGCAGGTCTCATCATGTTTCTTTCTCCTGCCTTTCAATTCTCTCATTGATTTACTTGAAAACAAAA
TTCAAACATTGCTTGCATTGATAAAGTGAAACTTTAATCAGTGGGTGCTTCATTCCCCACTGATTATGAG
CCCTCACCAATCGGGCTGTTACGGGCAGTTAATCTCCTTGCTTCCTGTCTCTTATACACATCTGGGTCAC
GCGTAGGACGCGTCGAGTAGGGTCAGGCGCGGAAGTAAATTGACGTATGAGACCGTCAGACACGATCGAG
CATGCTAGTCGATATCGAGAAGGCTAGGTGGAGGCTCAGTGATGATAAGTCTGCGATGGTGGATGCATGT
GTCATGGTCATAGCTGTTTCCTGTGTGAAATTGTTATCCGCTCAGAGGGCACAATCCTATTCCGCGCTAT
CCGACAATCTCCAAGACATTAGGTGGAGTTCAGTTCGGCGTATGGCATATGTCGCTGGAAAGAACATGTG
AGCAAAAGGCCAGCAAAAGGCCAGGAACCGTAAAAAGGCCGCGTTGCTGGCGTTTTTCCATAGGCTCCGC
CCCCCTGACGAGCATCACAAAAATCGACGCTCAAGTCAGAGGTGGCGAAACCCGACAGGACTATAAAGAT
ACCAGGCGTTTCCCCCTGGAAGCTCCCTCGTGCGCTCTCCTGTTCCGACCCTGCCGCTTACCGGATACCT
GTCCGCCTTTCTCCCTTCGGGAAGCGTGGCGCTTTCTCATAGCTCACGCTGTAGGTATCTCAGTTCGGTG
TAGGTCGTTCGCTCCAAGCTGGGCTGTGTGCACGAACCCCCCGTTCAGCCCGACCGCTGCGCCTTATCCG
GTAACTATCGTCTTGAGTCCAACCCGGTAAGACACGACTTATCGCCACTGGCAGCAGCCACTGGTAACAG
GATTAGCAGAGCGAGGTATGTAGGCGGTGCTACAGAGTTCTTGAAGTGGTGGCCTAACTACGGCTACACT
AGAAGAACAGTATTTGGTATCTGCGCTCTGCTGAAGCCAGTTACCTTCGGAAAAAGAGTTGGTAGCTCTT
GATCCGGCAAACAAACCACCGCTGGTAGCGGTGGTTTTTTTGTTTGCAAGCAGCAGATTACGCGCAGAAA
AAAAGGATCTCAAGAAGATCCTTTGATCTTTTCTACGGGGTCTGACGCTCTATTCAACAAAGCCGCCGTC
CCGTCAAGTCAGCGTAAATGGGTAGGGGGCTTCAAATCGTCCCCCCATACGATATAAGTTGTTACTAGTG
CTTGGATTCTCACCAATAAAAAACGCCCGGCGGCAACCGAGCGTTCTGAACAAATCCAGATGGAGTTCTG
AGGTCATTACTGGATCTATCAACAGGAGTCCAAGCGAGCTCGATATCAAATTACGCCCCGCCCTGCCACT
CATCGCAGTACTGTTGTAATTCATTAAGCATTCTGCCGACATGGAAGCCATCACAAACGGCATGATGAAC
CTGAATCGCCAGCGGCATCAGCACCTTGTCGCCTTGCGTATAATATTTGCCCATGGTGAAAACGGGGGCG
AAGAAGTTGTCCATATTGGCCACGTTTAAATCAAAACTGGTGAAACTCACCCAGGGATTGGCTGAGACGA
AAAACATATTCTCAATAAACCCTTTAGGGAAATAGGCCAGGTTTTCACCGTAACACGCCACATCTTGCGA
ATATATGTGTAGAAACTGCCGGAAATCGTCGTGGTATTCACTCCAGAGCGATGAAAACGTTTCAGTTTGC
TCATGGAAAACGGTGTAACAAGGGTGAACACTATCCCATATCACCAGCTCACCGTCTTTCATTGCCATAC
GAAATTCCGGATGAGCATTCATCAGGCGGGCAAGAATGTGAATAAAGGCCGGATAAAACTTGTGCTTATT
TTTCTTTACGGTCTTTAAAAAGGCCGTAATATCCAGCTGAACGGTCTGGTTATAGGTACATTGAGCAACT
GACTGAAATGCCTCAAAATGTTCTTTACGATGCCATTGGGATATATCAACGGTGGTATATCCAGTGATTT
TTTTCTCCATTTTAGCTTCCTTAGCTCCTGAAAATCTCGATAACTCAAAAAATACGCCCGGTAGTGATCT
TATTTCATTATGGTGAAAGTTGGAACCTCTTACGTGCCGATCAACGTCTCATTGATACCTGAAACAAAAC
CCATCGTACGGCCAAGGAAGTCTCCAATAACTGTGATCCACCACAAGCGCCAGGGTTTTCCCAGTCACGA
CGTTGTAAAACGACGGCCAGTCATGCATAATCCGCACGCATCTGGAATAAGGAAGTGCCATTCCGCCTGA
CCT
Features (pLannotate 1.2.2; 7 found; start..end, strand, type, name):
    185..203     +  misc_feature   Tn5 ME: hyperactive mosaic end for Tn5 transposase recognition (Reznikoff et al., 2004)
    379..394     -  protein_bind   lac operator (fragment): The lac repressor binds to the lac operator to inhibit transcription in E. coli. This inhibition can be relieved by adding lactose or isopropyl-β-D-thiogalactopyranoside (IPTG). lac repressor encoded by lacI
    545..1133    -  rep_origin     ori: high-copy-number ColE1/pMB1/pBR322/pUC origin of replication
   1266..1360    -  terminator     lambda t0 terminator: transcription terminator from phage lambda
   1384..2040    -  CDS            cat: CAT_ECOLX - Experimental evidence at protein level: Swiss-Prot protein existence level 1. This enzyme is an effector of chloramphenicol resistance in bacteria. From Escherichia coli. This protein is used as a marker in many commonly used cloning vectors, such as pACYC184.
   2041..2143    -  promoter       cat promoter: promoter of the E. coli cat gene encoding chloramphenicol acetyltransferase
   2218..2261    -  CDS            lacZα (fragment): LacZα fragment of β-galactosidase; lacZ fragment
