[The description below was written by a language model from this plasmid's Addgene catalogue record and pLannotate feature annotations shown in this document.]
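Description:
pGLU_112 is a small (about 2.3 kb) synthetic-biology plasmid deposited as one member of a library, recorded as variant 13926 of the RS421 library. The record names no parental backbone. It is propagated in E. coli on a high-copy ColE1/pUC-type origin and selected with chloramphenicol. Resistance comes from the cat gene, which is driven by its native cat promoter and followed by the phage lambda t0 terminator. These maintenance elements account for most of the annotated sequence.

The insert is listed as "13926_[Tn5]", with Bacillus cytotoxicus NVH 391-98 given as the source species. The record does not state what kind of sequence the variant element is, for example a promoter, regulatory part or coding fragment. No annotated feature corresponds to it, so it probably lies in the unannotated region near the start of the sequence. The feature table identifies one hyperactive Tn5 mosaic end, the short recognition sequence bound by Tn5 transposase, which matches the "[Tn5]" label in the insert name. Only one mosaic end was detected, and no transposase gene, transposon-borne marker or conjugative transfer origin is annotated. On this evidence the plasmid looks like a part-storage or assembly-level construct rather than a complete transposon delivery vector. The short lac operator and lacZα fragments are probably remnants of a cloning site and not functional elements.

The associated publication describes a scalable transposon mutagenesis system for non-model bacteria. This suggests the plasmid is one of many species-derived library variants tested or assembled in building Tn5-based mutagenesis tools, though the record does not describe this variant's specific role.
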