Addgene plasmid #225793: pGLU_112
Purpose: RS421 library variant 13926
Depositing lab: Nili Ostrov. Depositing organization: Cultivarium, Convergent Research. Publication: A scalable transposon mutagenesis system for non-model bacteria. Gilbert C, Leung J, Crits-Christoph A, Kang SC, Esmurria A, Fenn K, Brumwell SL, Martin-Moldes Z, Mendler K, Barnum TP, Nguyen M-A, Lee HH, Ostrov N. bioRxiv 2025.12.22.696024 10.64898/2025.12.22.696024.
Backbone
  Vector backbone: N/A
  Vector type: Synthetic Biology
Growth in bacteria
  Bacterial resistance: Chloramphenicol, 25 μg/mL
  Growth temperature: 37°C
  Growth strain: DH5alpha
  Copy number: High Copy
Gene/Insert
  Gene/Insert name: 13926_[Tn5]
  Species: Bacillus cytotoxicus NVH 391-98
  Mutation: N/A
  Cloning method: Other
Terms and licenses: Academic/Nonprofit Terms; Industry Terms: Not Available to Industry
How to cite: pGLU_112 was a gift from Nili Ostrov (Addgene plasmid # 225793 ; http://n2t.net/addgene:225793 ; RRID:Addgene_225793)
